>Addgene plasmid #227128 | pGL4_10xUAS-CMVmin-BC0440-luc2 | addgene full sequence | sequence record 452568 | Addgene NGS Result
GGCCTAACTGGCCGGTACCTGAGCTCGCTAGCCTCGAGGATATCAAACAAGTTTGTACAAAAAAGCAGGC
TCCCTAACTGGCCGGTACCGAGTTTCTAGACGGAGTACTGTCCTCCGAGCGGAGTACTGTCCTCCGACTC
GAGCGGAGTACTGTCCTCCGATCGGAGTACTGTCCTCCGCGAATTCCGGAGTACTGTCCTCCGAAGACGC
TAGTGCCGGTACCGAGTTTCTAGACGGAGTACTGTCCTCCGAGCGGAGTACTGTCCTCCGACTCGAGCGG
AGTACTGTCCTCCGATCGGAGTACTGTCCTCCGCGAATTCCGGAGTACTGTCCTCCGAAGACGCTAGCGG
GGGGCTACAACTTTTCTATACAAAGTTGCGGTACCCGGGTCGAGTAGGCGTGTACGGTGGGAGGCCTATA
TAAGCAGAGCTCGTTTAGTGAACCGTCAGATCGCCTGGAGACGCCATCCACGCTGTTTTGACCTCCATAG
AAGACACCGGGACCGATCCAGCCCAACTTTGTATAATAAAGTTGAGCTAGTTGCTAAGTCTGCCGAGTAG
AATTAACCCTCACTAAAGGGTAGGTGACACTATACATTTACACATCAAACAAATGACCGTCACAAAATCA
ACATCTTTACATCCTATAGTGAGTCGTATTAGTAGACGCGAGTCAATGCATGTACGACAGCTTTCTTGTA
CAAAGTGGTTCGATATCAAGATCTGGCCTCGGCGGCCAAGCTTGGCAATCCGGTACTGTTGGTAAAGCCA
CCATGGAAGATGCCAAAAACATTAAGAAGGGCCCAGCGCCATTCTACCCACTCGAAGACGGGACCGCCGG
CGAGCAGCTGCACAAAGCCATGAAGCGCTACGCCCTGGTGCCCGGCACCATCGCCTTTACCGACGCACAT
ATCGAGGTGGACATTACCTACGCCGAGTACTTCGAGATGAGCGTTCGGCTGGCAGAAGCTATGAAGCGCT
ATGGGCTGAATACAAACCATCGGATCGTGGTGTGCAGCGAGAATAGCTTGCAGTTCTTCATGCCCGTGTT
GGGTGCCCTGTTCATCGGTGTGGCTGTGGCCCCAGCTAACGACATCTACAACGAGCGCGAGCTGCTGAAC
AGCATGGGCATCAGCCAGCCCACCGTCGTATTCGTGAGCAAGAAAGGGCTGCAAAAGATCCTCAACGTGC
AAAAGAAGCTACCGATCATACAAAAGATCATCATCATGGATAGCAAGACCGACTACCAGGGCTTCCAAAG
CATGTACACCTTCGTGACTTCCCATTTGCCACCCGGCTTCAACGAGTACGACTTCGTGCCCGAGAGCTTC
GACCGGGACAAAACCATCGCCCTGATCATGAACAGTAGTGGCAGTACCGGATTGCCCAAGGGCGTAGCCC
TACCGCACCGCACCGCTTGTGTCCGATTCAGTCATGCCCGCGACCCCATCTTCGGCAACCAGATCATCCC
CGACACCGCTATCCTCAGCGTGGTGCCATTTCACCACGGCTTCGGCATGTTCACCACGCTGGGCTACTTG
ATCTGCGGCTTTCGGGTCGTGCTCATGTACCGCTTCGAGGAGGAGCTATTCTTGCGCAGCTTGCAAGACT
ATAAGATTCAATCTGCCCTGCTGGTGCCCACACTATTTAGCTTCTTCGCTAAGAGCACTCTCATCGACAA
GTACGACCTAAGCAACTTGCACGAGATCGCCAGCGGCGGGGCGCCGCTCAGCAAGGAGGTAGGTGAGGCC
GTGGCCAAACGCTTCCACCTACCAGGCATCCGCCAGGGCTACGGCCTGACAGAAACAACCAGCGCCATTC
TGATCACCCCCGAAGGGGACGACAAGCCTGGCGCAGTAGGCAAGGTGGTGCCCTTCTTCGAGGCTAAGGT
GGTGGACTTGGACACCGGTAAGACACTGGGTGTGAACCAGCGCGGCGAGCTGTGCGTCCGTGGCCCCATG
ATCATGAGCGGCTACGTTAACAACCCCGAGGCTACAAACGCTCTCATCGACAAGGACGGCTGGCTGCACA
GCGGCGACATCGCCTACTGGGACGAGGACGAGCACTTCTTCATCGTGGACCGGCTGAAGAGCCTGATCAA
ATACAAGGGCTACCAGGTAGCCCCAGCCGAACTGGAGAGCATCCTGCTGCAACACCCCAACATCTTCGAC
GCCGGGGTCGCCGGCCTGCCCGACGACGATGCCGGCGAGCTGCCCGCCGCAGTCGTCGTGCTGGAACACG
GTAAAACCATGACCGAGAAGGAGATCGTGGACTATGTGGCCAGCCAGGTTACAACCGCCAAGAAGCTGCG
CGGTGGTGTTGTGTTCGTGGACGAGGTGCCTAAAGGACTGACCGGCAAGTTGGACGCCCGCAAGATCCGC
GAGATTCTCATTAAGGCCAAGAAGGGCGGCAAGATCGCCGTGTAATCTGCTTGCAAGAACTGGTTCAGTA
GCTTAAGCCACTTTGTGATCCACCTTAACAGCCACGGCTTCCCTCCCGAGGTGGAGGAGCAGGCCGCCGG
CACCCTGCCCATGAGCTGCGCCCAGGAGAGCGGCATGGATAGACACCCTGCTGCTTGCGCCAGCGCCAGG
ATCAACGTCTAACTGCAGTCTAGAGTCGGGGCGGCCGGCCGCTTCGAGCAGACATGATAAGATACATTGA
TGAGTTTGGACAAACCACAACTAGAATGCAGTGAAAAAAATGCTTTATTTGTGAAATTTGTGATGCTATT
GCTTTATTTGTAACCATTATAAGCTGCAATAAACAAGTTAACAACAACAATTGCATTCATTTTATGTTTC
AGGTTCAGGGGGAGGTGTGGGAGGTTTTTTAAAGCAAGTAAAACCTCTACAAATGTGGTAAAATCGATAA
GGATCCGTTTGCGTATTGGGCGCTCTTCCGCTGATCTGCGCAGCACCATGGCCTGAAATAACCTCTGAAA
GAGGAACTTGGTTAGCTACCTTCTGAGGCGGAAAGAACCAGCTGTGGAATGTGTGTCAGTTAGGGTGTGG
AAAGTCCCCAGGCTCCCCAGCAGGCAGAAGTATGCAAAGCATGCATCTCAATTAGTCAGCAACCAGGTGT
GGAAAGTCCCCAGGCTCCCCAGCAGGCAGAAGTATGCAAAGCATGCATCTCAATTAGTCAGCAACCATAG
TCCCGCCCCTAACTCCGCCCATCCCGCCCCTAACTCCGCCCAGTTCCGCCCATTCTCCGCCCCATGGCTG
ACTAATTTTTTTTATTTATGCAGAGGCCGAGGCCGCCTCTGCCTCTGAGCTATTCCAGAAGTAGTGAGGA
GGCTTTTTTGGAGGCCTAGGCTTTTGCAAAAAGCTCGATTCTTCTGACACTAGCGCCACCATGAAGAAGC
CCGAACTCACCGCTACCAGCGTTGAAAAATTTCTCATCGAGAAGTTCGACAGTGTGAGCGACCTGATGCA
GTTGTCGGAGGGCGAAGAGAGCCGAGCCTTCAGCTTCGATGTCGGCGGACGCGGCTATGTACTGCGGGTG
AATAGCTGCGCTGATGGCTTCTACAAAGACCGCTACGTGTACCGCCACTTCGCCAGCGCTGCACTACCCA
TCCCCGAAGTGTTGGACATCGGCGAGTTCAGCGAGAGCCTGACATACTGCATCAGTAGACGCGCCCAAGG
CGTTACTCTCCAAGACCTCCCCGAAACAGAGCTGCCTGCTGTGTTACAGCCTGTCGCCGAAGCTATGGAT
GCTATTGCCGCCGCCGACCTCAGTCAAACCAGCGGCTTCGGCCCATTCGGGCCCCAAGGCATCGGCCAGT
ACACAACCTGGCGGGATTTCATTTGCGCCATTGCTGATCCCCATGTCTACCACTGGCAGACCGTGATGGA
CGACACCGTGTCCGCCAGCGTAGCTCAAGCCCTGGACGAACTGATGCTGTGGGCCGAAGACTGTCCCGAG
GTGCGCCACCTCGTCCATGCCGACTTCGGCAGCAACAACGTCCTGACCGACAACGGCCGCATCACCGCCG
TAATCGACTGGTCCGAAGCTATGTTCGGGGACAGTCAGTACGAGGTGGCCAACATCTTCTTCTGGCGGCC
CTGGCTGGCTTGCATGGAGCAGCAGACTCGCTACTTCGAGCGCCGGCATCCCGAGCTGGCCGGCAGCCCT
CGTCTGCGAGCCTACATGCTGCGCATCGGCCTGGATCAGCTCTACCAGAGCCTCGTGGACGGCAACTTCG
ACGATGCTGCCTGGGCTCAAGGCCGCTGCGATGCCATCGTCCGCAGCGGGGCCGGCACCGTCGGTCGCAC
ACAAATCGCTCGCCGGAGCGCAGCCGTATGGACCGACGGCTGCGTCGAGGTGCTGGCCGACAGCGGCAAC
CGCCGGCCCAGTACACGACCGCGCGCTAAGGAGGTAGGTCGAGTTTAAACTCTAGAACCGGTCATGGCCG
CAATAAAATATCTTTATTTTCATTACATCTGTGTGTTGGTTTTTTGTGTGTTCGAACTAGATGCTGTCGA
CCGATGCCCTTGAGAGCCTTCAACCCAGTCAGCTCCTTCCGGTGGGCGCGGGGCATGACTATCGTCGCCG
CACTTATGACTGTCTTCTTTATCATGCAACTCGTAGGACAGGTGCCGGCAGCGCTCTTCCGCTTCCTCGC
TCACTGACTCGCTGCGCTCGGTCGTTCGGCTGCGGCGAGCGGTATCAGCTCACTCAAAGGCGGTAATACG
GTTATCCACAGAATCAGGGGATAACGCAGGAAAGAACATGTGAGCAAAAGGCCAGCAAAAGGCCAGGAAC
CGTAAAAAGGCCGCGTTGCTGGCGTTTTTCCATAGGCTCCGCCCCCCTGACGAGCATCACAAAAATCGAC
GCTCAAGTCAGAGGTGGCGAAACCCGACAGGACTATAAAGATACCAGGCGTTTCCCCCTGGAAGCTCCCT
CGTGCGCTCTCCTGTTCCGACCCTGCCGCTTACCGGATACCTGTCCGCCTTTCTCCCTTCGGGAAGCGTG
GCGCTTTCTCATAGCTCACGCTGTAGGTATCTCAGTTCGGTGTAGGTCGTTCGCTCCAAGCTGGGCTGTG
TGCACGAACCCCCCGTTCAGCCCGACCGCTGCGCCTTATCCGGTAACTATCGTCTTGAGTCCAACCCGGT
AAGACACGACTTATCGCCACTGGCAGCAGCCACTGGTAACAGGATTAGCAGAGCGAGGTATGTAGGCGGT
GCTACAGAGTTCTTGAAGTGGTGGCCTAACTACGGCTACACTAGAAGAACAGTATTTGGTATCTGCGCTC
TGCTGAAGCCAGTTACCTTCGGAAAAAGAGTTGGTAGCTCTTGATCCGGCAAACAAACCACCGCTGGTAG
CGGTGGTTTTTTTGTTTGCAAGCAGCAGATTACGCGCAGAAAAAAAGGATCTCAAGAAGATCCTTTGATC
TTTTCTACGGGGTCTGACGCTCAGTGGAACGAAAACTCACGTTAAGGGATTTTGGTCATGAGATTATCAA
AAAGGATCTTCACCTAGATCCTTTTAAATTAAAAATGAAGTTTTAAATCAATCTAAAGTATATATGAGTA
AACTTGGTCTGACAGCGGCCGCAAATGCTAAACCACTGCAGTGGTTACCAGTGCTTGATCAGTGAGGCAC
CGATCTCAGCGATCTGCCTATTTCGTTCGTCCATAGTGGCCTGACTCCCCGTCGTGTAGATCACTACGAT
TCGTGAGGGCTTACCATCAGGCCCCAGCGCAGCAATGATGCCGCGAGAGCCGCGTTCACCGGCCCCCGAT
TTGTCAGCAATGAACCAGCCAGCAGGGAGGGCCGAGCGAAGAAGTGGTCCTGCTACTTTGTCCGCCTCCA
TCCAGTCTATGAGCTGCTGTCGTGATGCTAGAGTAAGAAGTTCGCCAGTGAGTAGTTTCCGAAGAGTTGT
GGCCATTGCTACTGGCATCGTGGTATCACGCTCGTCGTTCGGTATGGCTTCGTTCAACTCTGGTTCCCAG
CGGTCAAGCCGGGTCACATGATCACCCATATTATGAAGAAATGCAGTCAGCTCCTTAGGGCCTCCGATCG
TTGTCAGAAGTAAGTTGGCCGCGGTGTTGTCGCTCATGGTAATGGCAGCACTACACAATTCTCTTACCGT
CATGCCATCCGTAAGATGCTTTTCCGTGACCGGCGAGTACTCAACCAAGTCGTTTTGTGAGTAGTGTATA
CGGCGACCAAGCTGCTCTTGCCCGGCGTCTATACGGGACAACACCGCGCCACATAGCAGTACTTTGAAAG
TGCTCATCATCGGGAATCGTTCTTCGGGGCGGAAAGACTCAAGGATCTTGCCGCTATTGAGATCCAGTTC
GATATAGCCCACTCTTGCACCCAGTTGATCTTCAGCATCTTTTACTTTCACCAGCGTTTCGGGGTGTGCA
AAAACAGGCAAGCAAAATGCCGCAAAGAAGGGAATGAGTGCGACACGAAAATGTTGGATGCTCATACTCG
TCCTTTTTCAATATTATTGAAGCATTTATCAGGGTTACTAGTACGTCTCTCAAGGATAAGTAAGTAATAT
TAAGGTACGGGAGGTATTGGACAGGCCGCAATAAAATATCTTTATTTTCATTACATCTGTGTGTTGGTTT
TTTGTGTGAATCGATAGTACTAACATACGCTCTCCATCAAAACAAAACGAAACAAAACAAACTAGCAAAA
TAGGCTGTCCCCAGTGCAAGTGCAGGTGCCAGAACATTTCTCT
Features (pLannotate 1.2.2; 25 found; start..end, strand, type, name):
     47..71      +  protein_bind   attB1: mutant version of attB; recombination site for the Gateway® BP reaction BP Clonase™
    101..119     +  protein_bind   5X UAS (fragment): five tandem copies of the "ScaI site" 17-mer CGGAGTACTGTCCTCCG, an upstream activating sequence (UAS) that efficiently binds yeast Gal4 (Webster et al., 1988; Pfeiffer et al., 2010) GAL4
    187..204     +  protein_bind   5X UAS (fragment): five tandem copies of the "ScaI site" 17-mer CGGAGTACTGTCCTCCG, an upstream activating sequence (UAS) that efficiently binds yeast Gal4 (Webster et al., 1988; Pfeiffer et al., 2010) GAL4
    235..253     +  protein_bind   5X UAS (fragment): five tandem copies of the "ScaI site" 17-mer CGGAGTACTGTCCTCCG, an upstream activating sequence (UAS) that efficiently binds yeast Gal4 (Webster et al., 1988; Pfeiffer et al., 2010) GAL4
    321..338     +  protein_bind   5X UAS (fragment): five tandem copies of the "ScaI site" 17-mer CGGAGTACTGTCCTCCG, an upstream activating sequence (UAS) that efficiently binds yeast Gal4 (Webster et al., 1988; Pfeiffer et al., 2010) GAL4
    358..378     -  protein_bind   attB4: mutant version of attB; core recombination site for the Gateway® BP reaction BP Clonase™
    394..431     +  promoter       minimal CMV promoter: human cytomegalovirus (CMV) immediate early promoter
    514..534     +  protein_bind   attB3: mutant version of attB; core recombination site for the Gateway® BP reaction BP Clonase™
    561..579     +  promoter       T3 promoter: promoter for bacteriophage T3 RNA polymerase
    643..661     -  promoter       T7 promoter: promoter for bacteriophage T7 RNA polymerase
    688..708     -  protein_bind   attB2: mutant version of attB; core recombination site for the Gateway® BP reaction BP Clonase™
    773..2425    +  CDS            luciferase: firefly luciferase synthetic luc2 version of the luciferase gene
   2429..2476    +  CDS            hCL1: non-ORF yeast peptide conferring ubiquitin-dependent degradation human codon-optimized
   2483..2599    +  CDS            hPEST: PEST degradation sequence from mouse ornithine decarboxylase human codon-optimized
   2648..2769    -  polyA_signal   SV40 poly(A) signal: SV40 polyadenylation signal
   2795..2926    -  CDS            LT_SV40 (fragment): Experimental evidence at protein level: Swiss-Prot protein existence level 1. Isoform 17kT antigen targets host RBL2 for degradation and promotes cell proliferation. Transactivates host cyclin A promoter through its J domain. From Simian virus 40 (SV40).
   2963..3320    +  promoter       SV40 promoter: SV40 enhancer and early promoter
   3351..4388    +  CDS            HygR: hygromycin B phosphotransferase confers resistance to hygromycin
   4412..4460    +  polyA_signal   poly(A) signal: synthetic polyadenylation signal
   4476..4607    +  CDS            TcR (fragment): tetracycline efflux protein; tet; confers resistance to tetracycline
   4787..5375    -  rep_origin     ori: high-copy-number ColE1/pMB1/pBR322/pUC origin of replication
   5575..6435    -  CDS            AmpR: β-lactamase confers resistance to ampicillin, carbenicillin, and related antibiotics
   6436..6477    -  promoter       AmpR promoter (fragment): bla
   6540..6588    +  polyA_signal   poly(A) signal: synthetic polyadenylation signal
   6602..6693    +  misc_feature   pause site: RNA polymerase II transcriptional pause signal from the human α2 globin gene
