[The description below was written by a language model from this plasmid's Addgene catalogue record and pLannotate feature annotations shown in this document.]
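Description:
pGL4_10xUAS-CMVmin-BC0440-luc2 is a mammalian reporter plasmid of about 6.7 kb built on the pGL4 luciferase backbone. It is propagated in E. coli from a high-copy ColE1/pUC-type origin under ampicillin selection (AmpR). The backbone also carries a hygromycin B phosphotransferase cassette driven by the SV40 enhancer/early promoter and closed by a synthetic poly(A) signal, which would allow selection of stably transfected mammalian cells. A synthetic poly(A) signal and an RNA polymerase II pause site lie upstream of the sensor cassette, standard pGL4 elements that reduce read-through transcription from the backbone and keep background low.

The payload is a synthetic sensor assembled by multi-fragment Gateway recombination, as shown by the attB1, attB4, attB3 and attB2 sites separating its modules. According to the record, ten clustered UAS elements (Gal4-binding sites, only some of which are picked up individually in the feature table) sit in front of a minimal CMV promoter, so transcription depends on a Gal4 DNA-binding-domain transcription factor. Between attB3 and attB2 is a short segment flanked by inward-facing T3 and T7 promoter sequences; this position matches the transcribed barcode BC0440, although the annotation does not label it. Downstream is firefly luc2 fused to hCL1 and hPEST degradation sequences, giving a short-lived luciferase that tracks changes in promoter activity closely, followed by an SV40 poly(A) signal.

The construct serves as the UAS sensor in split TEV assays. In these assays, reconstituted TEV protease activity is generally used to release a Gal4-based activator, which then switches on the reporter. The unique RNA barcode lets many such sensors be pooled and read out together in multiplexed cell-based profiling, with luciferase as a parallel readout.
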