Addgene plasmid #227128: pGL4_10xUAS-CMVmin-BC0440-luc2
Purpose: Barcoded assay, UAS sensor for split TEV assays; barcode BC0440
Depositing lab: Michael Wehr. Depositing organization: Systasy Bioscience GmbH. Publication: Polypharmacological profiling across protein target families and cellular pathways using the multiplexed cell-based assay platform safetyProfiler reveals efficacy, potency and side effects of drugs. Popovic L, Brankatschk B, Palladino G, Rossner MJ, Wehr MC. Biomed Pharmacother. 2024 Nov;180:117523. doi: 10.1016/j.biopha.2024.117523. Epub 2024 Oct 14. PubMed 39405910.
Backbone
  Vector backbone: pGL4
  Vector type: Mammalian Expression
Growth in bacteria
  Bacterial resistance: Ampicillin, 100 μg/mL
  Growth temperature: 37°C
  Growth strain: DH5alpha
  Copy number: High Copy
Gene/Insert
  Gene/Insert name: 10x clustered UAS element linked to CMV minimal promoter driving barcode 0440 and a luciferase reporter gene
  Species: Synthetic
  Cloning method: Gateway Cloning
Terms and licenses: Academic/Nonprofit Terms; Industry Terms: Not Available to Industry
How to cite: pGL4_10xUAS-CMVmin-BC0440-luc2 was a gift from Michael Wehr (Addgene plasmid # 227128 ; http://n2t.net/addgene:227128 ; RRID:Addgene_227128)
